>Addgene plasmid #26260 | pXL-BACII-attPGAL4LWL | depositor full sequence | sequence record 12352 | Author sequence
GTGGCACTTTTCGGGGAAATGTGCGCGGAACCCCTATTTGTTTATTTTTCTAAATACATTCAAATATGTA
TCCGCTCATGAGACAATAACCCTGATAAATGCTTCAATAATATTGAAAAAGGAAGAGTATGAGTATTCAA
CATTTCCGTGTCGCCCTTATTCCCTTTTTTGCGGCATTTTGCCTTCCTGTTTTTGCTCACCCAGAAACGC
TGGTGAAAGTAAAAGATGCTGAAGATCAGTTGGGTGCACGAGTGGGTTACATCGAACTGGATCTCAACAG
CGGTAAGATCCTTGAGAGTTTTCGCCCCGAAGAACGTTTTCCAATGATGAGCACTTTTAAAGTTCTGCTA
TGTGGCGCGGTATTATCCCGTATTGACGCCGGGCAAGAGCAACTCGGTCGCCGCATACACTATTCTCAGA
ATGACTTGGTTGAGTACTCACCAGTCACAGAAAAGCATCTTACGGATGGCATGACAGTAAGAGAATTATG
CAGTGCTGCCATAACCATGAGTGATAACACTGCGGCCAACTTACTTCTGACAACGATCGGAGGACCGAAG
GAGCTAACCGCTTTTTTGCACAACATGGGGGATCATGTAACTCGCCTTGATCGTTGGGAACCGGAGCTGA
ATGAAGCCATACCAAACGACGAGCGTGACACCACGATGCCTGTAGCAATGGCAACAACGTTGCGCAAACT
ATTAACTGGCGAACTACTTACTCTAGCTTCCCGGCAACAATTAATAGACTGGATGGAGGCGGATAAAGTT
GCAGGACCACTTCTGCGCTCGGCCCTTCCGGCTGGCTGGTTTATTGCTGATAAATCTGGAGCCGGTGAGC
GTGGGTCTCGCGGTATCATTGCAGCACTGGGGCCAGATGGTAAGCCCTCCCGTATCGTAGTTATCTACAC
GACGGGGAGTCAGGCAACTATGGATGAACGAAATAGACAGATCGCTGAGATAGGTGCCTCACTGATTAAG
CATTGGTAACTGTCAGACCAAGTTTACTCATATATACTTTAGATTGATTTAAAACTTCATTTTTAATTTA
AAAGGATCTAGGTGAAGATCCTTTTTGATAATCTCATGACCAAAATCCCTTAACGTGAGTTTTCGTTCCA
CTGAGCGTCAGACCCCGTAGAAAAGATCAAAGGATCTTCTTGAGATCCTTTTTTTCTGCGCGTAATCTGC
TGCTTGCAAACAAAAAAACCACCGCTACCAGCGGTGGTTTGTTTGCCGGATCAAGAGCTACCAACTCTTT
TTCCGAAGGTAACTGGCTTCAGCAGAGCGCAGATACCAAATACTGTCCTTCTAGTGTAGCCGTAGTTAGG
CCACCACTTCAAGAACTCTGTAGCACCGCCTACATACCTCGCTCTGCTAATCCTGTTACCAGTGGCTGCT
GCCAGTGGCGATAAGTCGTGTCTTACCGGGTTGGACTCAAGACGATAGTTACCGGATAAGGCGCAGCGGT
CGGGCTGAACGGGGGGTTCGTGCACACAGCCCAGCTTGGAGCGAACGACCTACACCGAACTGAGATACCT
ACAGCGTGAGCTATGAGAAAGCGCCACGCTTCCCGAAGGGAGAAAGGCGGACAGGTATCCGGTAAGCGGC
AGGGTCGGAACAGGAGAGCGCACGAGGGAGCTTCCAGGGGGAAACGCCTGGTATCTTTATAGTCCTGTCG
GGTTTCGCCACCTCTGACTTGAGCGTCGATTTTTGTGATGCTCGTCAGGGGGGCGGAGCCTATGGAAAAA
CGCCAGCAACGCGGCCTTTTTACGGTTCCTGGCCTTTTGCTGGCCTTTTGCTCACATGTTCTTTCCTGCG
TTATCCCCTGATTCTGTGGATAACCGTATTACCGCCTTTGAGTGAGCTGATACCGCTCGCCGCAGCCGAA
CGACCGAGCGCAGCGAGTCAGTGAGCGAGGAAGCGGAAGAGCGCCCAATACGCAAACCGCCTCTCCCCGC
GCGTTGGCCGATTCATTAATGCAGCTGGCACGACAGGTTTCCCGACTGGAAAGCGGGCAGTGAGCGCAAC
GCAATTAATGTGAGTTAGCTCACTCATTAGGCACCCCAGGCTTTACACTTTATGCTTCCGGCTCGTATGT
TGTGTGGAATTGTGAGCGGATAACAATTTCACACAGGAAACAGCTATGACCATGATTACGCCAAGCGCGC
CCGCCGGGTAACTCACGGGGTATCCATGTCCATTTCTGCGGCATCCAGCCAGGATACCCGTCCTCGCTGA
CGTAATATCCCAGCGCCGCACCGCTGTCATTAATCTGCACACCGGCACGGCAGTTCCGGCTGTCGCCGGT
ATTGTTCGGGTTGCTGATGCGCTTCGGGCTGACCATCCGGAACTGTGTCCGGAAAAGCCGCGACGAACTG
GTATCCCAGGTGGCCTGAACGAACAGTTCACCGTTAAAGGCGTGCATGGCCACACCTTCCCGAATCATCA
TGGTAAACGTGCGTTTTCGCTCAACGTCAATGCAGCAGCAGTCATCCTCGGCAAACTCTTTCCATGCCGC
TTCAACCTCGCGGGAAAAGGCACGGGCTTCTTCCTCCCCGATGCCCAGATAGCGCCAGCTTGGGCGATGA
CTGAGCCGGAAAAAAGACCCGACGATATGATCCTGATGCAGCTAGATTAACCCTAGAAAGATAGTCTGCG
TAAAATTGACGCATGCATTCTTGAAATATTGCTCTCTCTTTCTAAATAGCGCGAATCCGTCGCTGTGCAT
TTAGGACATCTCAGTCGCCGCTTGGAGCTCCCGTGAGGCGTGCTTGTCAATGCGGTAAGTGTCACTGATT
TTGAACTATAACGACCGCGTGAGTCAAAATGACGCATGATTATCTTTTACGTGACTTTTAAGATTTAACT
CATACGATAATTATATTGTTATTTCATGTTCTACTTACGTGATAACTTATTATATATATATTTTCTTGTT
ATAGATATCAAGCTTATCGATACCGTCGACCTCGAGGGGGGGCCCGGTACCCAATTCGCCCTATAGTGAG
TCGTATTAAGATCTAATTAACCCTCACTAAAGGGAACAAAAGCTGGAGCTCCACCGCGGTGGCGGCCGCT
GCAGGAATTCGGCTTCGACTAGTACTGACGGACACACCGAAGCCCCGGCGGCAACCCTCAGCGGATGCCC
CGGGGCTTCACGTTTTCCCAGGTCAGAAGCGGTTTTCGGGAGTAGTGCCCCAACTGGGGTAACCTTTGAG
TTCTCTCAGTTGGGGGCGTAGGGTCGCCGACATGACACAAGGGGTTGTGACCGGGGTGGACACGTACGCG
GGTGCTTACGACCGTCAGTCGCGCGAGCGCGACTAGTACAAGCCGAATTCGATATCAAGCTTACCGAAGT
ATACACTTAAATTCAGTGCACGTTTGCTTGTTGAGAGGAAAGGTTGTGTGCGGACGAATTTTTTTTTGAA
AACATTAACCCTTACGTGGATCCCGTAAGCAAATAAACAAGCGCAGCTGAACAAGCTAAACAATCTGCAG
CCCAAGCTTGAAGCAAGCCTCCTGAAAGATGAAGCTACTGTCTTCTATCGAACAAGCATGCGATATTTGC
CGACTTAAAAAGCTCAAGTGCTCCAAAGAAAAACCGAAGTGCGCCAAGTGTCTGAAGAACAACTGGGAGT
GTCGCTACTCTCCCAAAACCAAAAGGTCTCCGCTGACTAGGGCACATCTGACAGAAGTGGAATCAAGGCT
AGAAAGACTGGAACAGCTATTTCTACTGATTTTTCCTCGAGAAGACCTTGACATGATTTTGAAAATGGAT
TCTTTACAGGATATAAAAGCATTGTTAACAGGATTATTTGTACAAGATAATGTGAATAAAGATGCCGTCA
CAGATAGATTGGCTTCAGTGGAGACTGATATGCCTCTAACATTGAGACAGCATAGAATAAGTGCGACATC
ATCATCGGAAGAGAGTAGTAACAAAGGTCAAAGACAGTTGACTGTATCGATTGACTCGGCAGCTCATCAT
GATAACTCCACAATTCCGTTGGATTTTATGCCCAGGGATGCTCTTCATGGATTTGATTGGTCTGAAGAGG
ATGACATGTCGGATGGCTTGCCCTTCCTGAAAACGGACCCCAACAATAATGGGTTCTTTGGCGACGGTTC
TCTCTTATGTATTCTTCGATCTATTGGCTTTAAACCGGAAAATTACACGAACTCTAACGTTAACAGGCTC
CCGACCATGATTACGGATAGATACACGTTGGCTTCTAGATCCACAACATCCCGTTTACTTCAAAGTTATC
TCAATAATTTTCACCCCTACTGCCCTATCGTGCACTCACCGACGCTAATGATGTTGTATAATAACCAGAT
TGAAATCGCGTCGAAGGATCAATGGCAAATCCTTTTTAACTGCATATTAGCCATTGGAGCCTGGTGTATA
GAGGGGGAATCTACTGATATAGATGTTTTTTACTATCAAAATGCTAAATCTCATTTGACGAGCAAGGTCT
TCGAGTCAGGTTCCATAATTTTGGTGACAGCCCTACATCTTCTGTCGCGATATACACAGTGGAGGCAGAA
AACAAATACTAGCTATAATTTTCACAGCTTTTCCATAAGAATGGCCATATCATTGGGCTTGAATAGGGAC
CTCCCCTCGTCCTTCAGTGATAGCAGCATTCTGGAACAAAGACGCCGAATTTGGTGGTCTGTCTACTCTT
GGGAGATCCAATTGTCCCTGCTTTATGGTCGATCCATCCAGCTTTCTCAGAATACAATCTCCTTCCCTTC
TTCTGTCGACGATGTGCAGCGTACCACAACAGGTCCCACCATATATCATGGCATCATTGAAACAGCAAGG
CTCTTACAAGTTTTCACAAAAATCTATGAACTAGACAAAACAGTAACTGCAGAAAAAAGTCCTATATGTG
CAAAAAAATGCTTGATGATTTGTAATGAGATTGAGGAGGTTTCGAGACAGGCACCAAAGTTTTTACAAAT
GGATATTTCCACCACCGCTCTAACCAATTTGTTGAAGGAACACCCTTGGCTATCCTTTACAAGATTCGAA
CTGAAGTGGAAACAGTTGTCTCTTATCATTTATGTATTAAGAGATTTTTTCACTAATTTTACCCAGAAAA
AGTCACAACTAGAACAGGATCAAAATGATCATCAAAGTTATGAAGTTAAACGATGCTCCATCATGTTAAG
CGATGCAGCACAAAGAACTGTTATGTCTGTAAGTAGCTATATGGACAATCATAATGTCACCCCATATTTT
GCCTGGAATTGTTCTTATTACTTGTTCAATGCAGTCCTAGTACCCATAAAGACTCTACTCTCAAACTCAA
AATCGAATGCTGAGAATAACGAGACCGCACAATTATTACAACAAATTAACACTGTTCTGATGCTATTAAA
AAAACTGGCCACTTTTAAAATCCAGACTTGTGAAAAATACATTCAAGTACTGGAAGAGGTATGTGCGCCG
TTTCTGTTATCACAGTGTGCAATCCCATTACCGCATATCAGTTATAACAATAGTAATGGTAGCGCCATTA
AAAATATTGTCGGTTCTGCAACTATCGCCCAATACCCTACTCTTCCGGAGGAAAATGTCAACAATATCAG
TGTTAAATATGTTTCTCCTGGCTCAGTAGGGCCTTCACCTGTGCCATTGAAATCAGGAGCAAGTTTCAGT
GATCTAGTCAAGCTGTTATCTAACCGTCCACCCTCTCGTAACTCTCCAGTGACAATACCAAGAAGCACAC
CTTCGCATCGCTCAGTCACGCCTTTTCTAGGGCAACAGCAACAGCTGCAATCATTAGTGCCACTGACCCC
GTCTGCTTTGTTTGGTGGCGCCAATTTTAATCAAAGTGGGAATATTGCTGATAGCTCATTGTCCTTCACT
TTCACTAACAGTAGCAACGGTCCGAACCTCATAACAACTCAAACAAATTCTCAAGCGCTTTCACAACCAA
TTGCCTCCTCTAACGTTCATGATAACTTCATGAATAATGAAATCACGGCTAGTAAAATTGATGATGGTAA
TAATTCAAAACCACTGTCACCTGGTTGGACGGACCAAACTGCGTATAACGCGTTTGGAATCACTACAGGG
ATGTTTAATACCACTACAATGGATGATGTATATAACTATCTATTCGATGATGAAGATACCCCACCAAACC
CAAAAAAAGAGTAAAATGAATCGTAGATACTGAAAAACCCCGCAAGTTCACTTCAACTGTGCATCGTGCA
CCATCTCAATTTCTTTCATTTATACATCGTTTTGCCTTCTTTTATGTAACTATACTCCTCTAAGTTTCAA
TCTTGGCCATGTAACCTCTGATCTATAGAATTTTTTAAATGACTAGAATTAATGCCCATCTTTTTTTTGG
ACCTAAATTCTTCATGAAAATATATTACGAGGGCTTATTCAGAAGCTTATCGATACCGTCGACTAAAGCC
AAATAGAAAATTATTCAGTTCCTGGCTTAAGTTTTTAAAAGTGATATTATTTATTTGGTTGTAACCAACC
AAAAGAATGTAAATAACTAATACATAATTATGTTAGTTTTAAGTTAGCAACAAATTGATTTTAGCTATAT
TAGCTACTTGGTTAATAAATAGAATATATTTATTTAAAGATAATTGCGTTTTTATTGTCAGGGAGTGAGT
TTGCTTAAAAACTCGTTTAGATCCACTAGTTCTAGAGCGGCCGCTCTAGATAACTTCGTATAGCATACAT
TATACGAAGTTATAGCTTCTGATGGAATTAGAACTTGGCAAAACAATACTGAGAATGAAGTGTATGTGGA
ACAGAGGCTGCTGATCTCGTTCTTCAGGCTATGAAACTGACACATTTGGAAACCACAGTACTTAGAACCA
CAAAGTGGGAATCAAGAGAAAAACAATGATCCCACGAGAGATCGAATTCTAGTATGTATGTAAGTTAATA
AAACCCATTTTTGCGGAAAGTAGATAAAAAAAACATTTTTTTTTTTTACTGCACTGGATATCATTGAACT
TATCTGATCAGTTTTAAATTTACTTCGATCCAAGGGTATTTGATGTACCAGGTTCTTTCGATTACCTCTC
ACTCAAAATGACATTCCACTCAAAGTCAGCGCTGTTTGCCTCCTTCTCTGTCCACAGAAATATCGCCGTC
TCTTTCGCCGCTGCGTCCGCTATCTCTTTCGCCACCGTTTGTAGCGTTACGTAGCGTCAATGTCCGCCTT
CAGTTGCATTTTGTCAGCGGTTTCGTGACGAAGCTCCAAGCGGTTTACGCCATCAATTAAACACAAAGTG
CTGTGCCAAAACTCCTCTCGCTTCTTATTTTTGTTTGTTTTTTGAGTGATTGGGGTGGTGATTGGTTTTG
GGTGGGTAAGCAGGGGAAAGTGTGAAAAATCCCGGCAATGGGCCAAGAGGATCAGGAGCTATTAATTCGC
GGAGGCAGCAAACACCCATCTGCCGAGCATCTGAACAATGTGAGTAGTACATGTGCATACATCTTAAGTT
CACTTGATCTATAGGAACTGCGATTGCAACATCAAATTGTCTGCGGCGTGAGAACTGCGACCCACAAAAA
TCCCAAACCGCAATTGCACAAACAAATAGTGACACGAAACAGATTATTCTGGTAGCTGTTCTCGCTATAT
AAGACAATTTTTGAGATCATATCATGATCAAGACATCTAAAGGCATTCATTTTCGACTATATTCTTTTTT
ACAAAAAATATAACAACCAGATATTTTAAGCTGATCCTAGATGCACAAAAAATAAATAAAAGTATAAACC
TACTTCGTAGGATACTTCGGGGTACTTTTTGTTCGGGGTTAGATGAGCATAACGCTTGTAGTTGATATTT
GAGATCCCCTATCATTGCAGGGTGACAGCGGAGCGGCTTCGCAGAGCTGCATTAACCAGGGCTTCGGGCA
GGCCAAAAACTACGGCACGCTCCGGCCACCCAGTCCGCCGGAGGACTCCGGTTCAGGGAGCGGCCAACTA
GCCGAGAACCTCACCTATGCCTGGCACAATATGGACATCTTTGGGGCGGTCAATCAGCCGGGCTCCGGAT
GGCGGCAGCTGGTCAACCGGACACGCGGACTATTCTGCAACGAGCGACACATACCGGCGCCCAGGAAACA
TTTGCTCAAGAACGGTGAGTTTCTATTCGCAGTCGGCTGATCTGTGTGAAATCTTAATAAAGGGTCCAAT
TACCAATTTGAAACTCAGTTTGCGGCGTGGCCTATCCGGGCGAACTTTTGGCCGTGATGGGCAGTTCCGG
TGCCGGAAAGACGACCCTGCTGAATGCCCTTGCCTTTCGATCGCCGCAGGGCATCCAAGTATCGCCATCC
GGGATGCGACTGCTCAATGGCCAACCTGTGGACGCCAAGGAGATGCAGGCCAGGTGCGCCTATGTCCAGC
AGGATGACCTCTTTATCGGCTCCCTAACGGCCAGGGAACACCTGATTTTCCAAGCCATGGTGCGGATGCC
ACGACATCTGACCTATCGGCAGCGAGTGGCCCGCGTGGATCAGGTGATCCAGGAGCTTTCGCTCAGCAAA
TGTCAGCACACGATCATCGGTGTGCCCGGCAGGGTGAAAGGTCTGTCCGGCGGAGAAAGGAAGCGTCTGG
CATTCGCCTCCGAGGCTCTAACCGATCCGCCGCTTCTGATCTGCGATGAGCCCACCTCCGGACTGGACTC
CTTTACCGCCCACAGCGTCGTCCAGGTGCTGAAGAAGCTGTCGCAGAAGGGCAAGACCGTCATCCTGACC
ATTCATCAGCCGTCTTCCGAGCTGTTTGAGCTCTTTGACAAGATCCTTCTGATGGCCGAGGGCAGGGTAG
CTTTCTTGGGCACTCCCAGCGAAGCCGTCGACTTCTTTTCCTAGTGAGTTCGATGTGTTTATTAAGGGTA
TCTAGTATTACATAACATCTCAACTCCTATCCAGCGTGGGTGCCCAGTGTCCTACCAACTACAATCCGGC
GGACTTTTACGTACAGGTGTTGGCCGTTGTGCCCGGACGGGAGATCGAGTCCCGTGATCGGATCGCCAAG
ATATGCGACAATTTTGCCATTAGCAAAGTAGCCCGGGATATGGAGCAGTTGTTGGCCACCAAAAATCTGG
AGAAGCCACTGGAGCAGCCGGAGAATGGGTACACCTACAAGGCCACCTGGTTCATGCAGTTCCGGGCGGT
CCTGTGGCGATCCTGGCTGTCGGTGCTCAAGGAACCACTCCTCGTAAAAGTGCGACTTATTCAGACAACG
GTGAGTGGTTCCAGTGGAAACAAATGATATAACGCTTACAATTCTTGGAAACAAATTCGCTAGATTTTAG
ATAGAATTGCCTGATTCCACACCCTTCTTAGTTTTTTTCAATGAGATGTATAGTTTATAGTTTTGCAGAA
GATAAATAAATTTCATTTAACTCGCGAATATTAATGAGATGCGAGTAACATTTTAATTTGCAGATGGTTG
CCATCTTGATTGGCCTCATCTTTTTGGGCCAACAACTCACGCAAGTGGGTGTGATGAATATCAACGGAGC
CATCTTCCTCTTCCTGACCAACATGACCTTTCAAAACGTCTTTGCCACGATAAATGTAAGTCATGTTTAG
AATACATTTGCATTTCAATAATTTACTAACTTTCTAATGAATCGATTCGATTTAGGTGTTCACCTCAGAG
CTGCCAGTTTTTATGAGGGAGGCCCGAAGTCGACTTTATCGCTGTGACACATACTTTCTGGGCAAAACGA
TTGCCGAATTGCCGCTTTTTCTCACAGTGCCACTGGTCTTCACGGCGATTGCCTATCCGATGATCGGACT
GCGGGCCGGAGTGCTGCACTTCTTCAACTGCCTGGCGCTGGTCACTCTGGTGGCCAATGTGTCAACGTCC
TTCGGATATCTAATATCCTGCGCCAGCTCCTCGACCTCGATGGCGCTGTCTGTGGGTCCGCCGGTTATCA
TACCATTCCTGCTCTTTGGCGGCTTCTTCTTGAACTCGGGCTCGGTGCCAGTATACCTCAAATGGTTGTC
GTACCTCTCATGGTTCCGTTACGCCAACGAGGGTCTGCTGATTAACCAATGGGCGGACGTGGAGCCGGGC
GAAATTAGCTGCACATCGTCGAACACCACGTGCCCCAGTTCGGGCAAGGTCATCCTGGAGACGCTTAACT
TCTCCGCCGCCGATCTGCCGCTGGACTACGTGGGTCTGGCCATTCTCATCGTGAGCTTCCGGGTGCTCGC
ATATCTGGCTCTAAGACTTCGGGCCCGACGCAAGGAGTAGCCGACATATATCCGAAATAACTGCTTGTTT
TTTTTTTTTACCATTATTACCATCGTGTTTACTGTTTATTGCCCCCTCAAAAAGCTAATGTAATTATATT
TGTGCCAATAAAAACAAGATATGACCTATAGAATACAAGTATTTCCCCTTCGAACATCCCCACAAGTAGA
CTTTGGATTTGTCTTCTAACCAAAAGACTTACACACCTGCATACCTTACATCAAAAACTCGTTTATCGCT
ACATAAAACACCGGGATATATTTTTTATATACATACTTTTCAAATCGCGCGCCCTCTTCATAATTCACCT
CCACCACACCACGTTTCGTAGTTGCTCTTTCGCTGTCTCCCACCCGCTCTCCGCAACACATTCACCTTTT
GTTCGACGACCTTGGAGCGACTGTCGTTAGTTCCGCGCGATTCGGTTCGCTCAAATGGTTCCGAGTGGTT
CATTTCGTCTCAATAGAAATTAGTAATAAATATTTGTATGTACAATTTATTTGCTCCAATATATTTGTAT
ATATTTCCCTCACAGCTATATTTATTCTAATTTAATATTATGACTTTTTAAGGTAATTTTTTGTGACCTG
TTCGGAGTGATTAGCGTTACAATTTGAACTGAAAGTGACATCCAGTGTTTGTTCCTTGTGTAGATGCATC
TCAAAAAAATGGTGGGCATAATAGTGTTGTTTATATATATCAAAAATAACAACTATAATAATAAGAATAC
ATTTAATTTAGAAAATGCTTGGATTTCACTGGAACTAGAATTCATAACTTCGTATAGCATACATTATACG
AAGTTATGGATCCCCCGGGCTGCAGGAATTCGATAAAAGTTTTGTTACTTTATAGAAGAAATTTTGAGTT
TTTGTTTTTTTTAATAAATAAATAAACATAAATAAATTGTTTGTTGAATTTATTATTAGTATGTAAGTGT
AAATATAATAAAACTTAATATCTATTCAAATTAATAAATAAACCTCGATATACAGACCGATAAAACACAT
GCGTCAATTTTACACATGATTATCTTTAACGTACGTCACAATATGATTATCTTTCTAGGGTTAATCTAGC
TGCGTGTTCTGCAGCGTGTCGAGCATCTTCATCTGCTCCATCACGCTGTAAAACACATTTGCACCGCGAG
TCTGCCCGTCCTCCACGGGTTCAAAAACGTGAATGAACGAGGCGCGCTCACTGGCCGTCGTTTTACAACG
TCGTGACTGGGAAAACCCTGGCGTTACCCAACTTAATCGCCTTGCAGCACATCCCCCTTTCGCCAGCTGG
CGTAATAGCGAAGAGGCCCGCACCGATCGCCCTTCCCAACAGTTGCGCAGCCTGAATGGCGAATGGG
[124 nt withheld, positions 11618-11741]
C
[91 nt withheld, positions 11743-11833]
A
[49 nt withheld, positions 11835-11883]
CCTTTGACGTTGGAGTCCACGTTCTTT
[37 nt withheld, positions 11911-11947]
ACCCTATCTCGGTCTATTCTTTTGATTTATAAGGGATTTTGCCGATTTCGGCCTATTGGTTAAAAAATGA
GCTGATTTAACAAAAATTTAACGCGAATTTTAACAAAATATTAACGCTTACAATTTAG
Features (pLannotate 1.2.2; 26 found; start..end, strand, type, name):
     24..128     +  promoter       AmpR promoter: bla
    129..989     +  CDS            AmpR: β-lactamase; bla; confers resistance to ampicillin, carbenicillin, and related antibiotics
   1160..1748    +  rep_origin     ori: high-copy-number ColE1/pMB1/pBR322/pUC origin of replication
   1931..2023    +  CDS            lacI (fragment): lac repressor; lacI; The lac repressor binds to the lac operator to inhibit transcription in E. coli. This inhibition can be relieved by adding lactose or isopropyl-β-D-thiogalactopyranoside (IPTG).
   2036..2057    +  protein_bind   CAP binding site: CAP binding activates transcription in the presence of cAMP. E. coli catabolite activator protein
   2072..2102    +  promoter       lac promoter: promoter for the E. coli lac operon
   2106..2128    +  protein_bind   lac operator (fragment): The lac repressor binds to the lac operator to inhibit transcription in E. coli. This inhibition can be relieved by adding lactose or isopropyl-β-D-thiogalactopyranoside (IPTG). lac repressor encoded by lacI
   2164..2631    -  CDS            B (fragment): PORTL_LAMBD - Experimental evidence at protein level: Swiss-Prot protein existence level 1. Forms the portal vertex of the capsid (PubMed:6228056, PubMed:6232391). This portal plays critical roles in head assembly, genome packaging, neck/tail attachment, and genome ejection (Probable). The portal protein multimerizes as a single ring-shaped homododecamer arranged around a central channel (PubMed:6232391). Binds to the terminase subunits to form the packaging machine (PubMed:7799432). From Escherichia phage lambda (Bacteriophage lambda).
   2944..2991    +  misc_feature   MCS (fragment): pBluescript multiple cloning site
   3000..3018    -  promoter       T7 promoter: promoter for bacteriophage T7 RNA polymerase
   3025..3043    +  promoter       T3 promoter: promoter for bacteriophage T3 RNA polymerase
   3056..3080    +  misc_feature   MCS (fragment): pBluescript multiple cloning site
   3167..3266    +  protein_bind   phage φC31 attP: attachment site of phage φC31 phage φC31 integrase
   3347..3450    +  misc_feature   P element 5' end (fragment): No description available
   3456..3500    +  promoter       hsp70 promoter (fragment): Drosophila melanogaster hsp70Bb promoter
   3529..6174    +  CDS            GAL4: GAL4 transcriptional activator; Saccharomyces cerevisiae GAL4
   6413..6433    +  misc_feature   MCS (fragment): pBluescript multiple cloning site
   6670..6694    -  misc_feature   MCS (fragment): pBluescript multiple cloning site
   6700..6733    +  protein_bind   loxP: Cre-mediated recombination occurs in the 8-bp core sequence (GCATACAT). Cre recombinase
   6737..6903    -  polyA_signal   PGK poly(A) signal (fragment): mouse phosphoglycerate kinase 1 polyadenylation signal
   6909..11028   +  gene           mini-white: white; This modified version of the white gene lacks part of the first intron.
  11034..11067   +  protein_bind   loxP: Cre-mediated recombination occurs in the 8-bp core sequence (GCATACAT). Cre recombinase
  11067..11095   +  misc_feature   MCS (fragment): pBluescript multiple cloning site
  11337..11456   -  CDS            B (fragment): PORTL_LAMBD - Experimental evidence at protein level: Swiss-Prot protein existence level 1. Forms the portal vertex of the capsid (PubMed:6228056, PubMed:6232391). This portal plays critical roles in head assembly, genome packaging, neck/tail attachment, and genome ejection (Probable). The portal protein multimerizes as a single ring-shaped homododecamer arranged around a central channel (PubMed:6232391). Binds to the terminase subunits to form the packaging machine (PubMed:7799432). From Escherichia phage lambda (Bacteriophage lambda).
  11458..11613   +  CDS            lacZα (fragment): LacZα fragment of β-galactosidase; lacZ fragment
  11618..12046   +  rep_origin     f1 ori (sequence partly withheld): f1 bacteriophage origin of replication; arrow indicates direction of (+) strand synthesis
