[The description below was written by a language model from this plasmid's Addgene catalogue record and pLannotate feature annotations shown in this document.]
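Description:
pXL-BACII-attPGAL4LWL is a Drosophila transgenesis plasmid built on the pXL-BacII-ECFP backbone, a name that points to a piggyBac transposon vector, although the feature table does not annotate the piggyBac terminal repeats or an ECFP marker. It is about 12.1 kb and is maintained in E. coli as a high-copy plasmid through a ColE1/pUC-type origin with ampicillin resistance (bla). An f1 origin and remnants of a pBluescript-type cloning region are also present (lac promoter/operator, lacZα fragment, T3 and T7 promoters, MCS fragments). Two short segments matching the phage lambda B gene are most likely stuffer sequence carried over from the backbone.

The payload begins with a φC31 attP site. It is followed by a fragment of the P element 5' end and a short hsp70 promoter fragment, which sit directly upstream of the full-length S. cerevisiae GAL4 transcriptional activator coding sequence. The record notes that part of the plasmid derives from pGaTB, the classic GAL4 enhancer-trap vector, and this weak basal promoter arrangement fits an enhancer-trap design in which genomic enhancers near the insertion site determine where GAL4 is expressed. Downstream, a mini-white eye-colour marker is flanked by two loxP sites in the same orientation (the "LWL" of the name), with a PGK poly(A) fragment just inside the first loxP.

The mini-white gene allows transformant flies to be scored by eye colour, and Cre can later excise it. The attP site provides a docking point for φC31 integrase, which could be used with the loxP sites to exchange or replace GAL4 at an established insertion. This matches the associated publication's stated aim of a versatile in vivo system for dissecting gene expression patterns.
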