Addgene plasmid #26260: pXL-BACII-attPGAL4LWL
Depositing lab: Tom Clandinin. Depositing organization: Stanford University. Publication: A versatile in vivo system for directed dissection of gene expression patterns. Gohl DM, Silies MA, Gao XJ, Bhalerao S, Luongo FJ, Lin CC, Potter CJ, Clandinin TR. Nat Methods. 2011 Mar;8(3):231-7. doi: 10.1038/nmeth.1561. PubMed 21473015.
Backbone
  Vector backbone: pXL-BacII-ECFP
  Backbone size w/o insert (bp): 9110
  Vector type: Bacterial Expression, Insect Expression ; Drosophila transgenesis
Growth in bacteria
  Bacterial resistance: Ampicillin, 100 μg/mL
  Growth temperature: 37°C
  Growth strain: DH5alpha
  Copy number: High Copy
Gene/Insert
  Gene/Insert name: GAL4
  Species: S. cerevisiae (budding yeast)
  Insert size (bp): 2965
  Entrez Gene: GAL4 (a.k.a. YPL248C, GAL81)
  Cloning method: Restriction Enzyme; 5′ cloning site BamHI (not destroyed); 3′ cloning site SacI (not destroyed)
  Sequencing primers: 5′ CAGTGCACGTTTGCTTGTTGA
Resource information
  A portion of this plasmid was derived from a plasmid made by: pGaTB (obtained from Drosophila Genomics Resource Center)
Terms and licenses: Academic/Nonprofit Terms; Industry Terms: Not Available to Industry
Depositor comments: Brand and Perrimon. Development. 1993 Jun;118(2):401-15.
How to cite: pXL-BACII-attPGAL4LWL was a gift from Tom Clandinin (Addgene plasmid # 26260 ; http://n2t.net/addgene:26260 ; RRID:Addgene_26260)
