>Addgene plasmid #26260 | pXL-BACII-attPGAL4LWL | addgene partial sequence | sequence record 32407 | 26260 with miniwhite-R (AAGAGATAGCGGACGCAGCG)
CAGCGCTGACTTTGAGTGGAATGTCATTTTGAGTGAGAGGTAATCGAAAGAACCTGGTACATCAAATACC
CTTGGATCGAAGTAAATTTAAAACTGATCAGATAAGTTCAATGATATCCAGTGCAGTAAAAAAAAAAAAT
GTTTTTTTTATCTACTTTCCGCAAAAATGGGTTTTATTAACTTACATACATACTAGAATTCGATCTCTCG
TGGGATCATTGTTTTTCTCTTGATTCCCACTTTGTGGTTCTAAGTACTGTGGTTTCCAAATGTGTCAGTT
TCATAGCCTGAAGAACGAGATCAGCAGCCTCTGTTCCACATACACTTCATTCTCAGTATTGTTTTGCCAA
GTTCTAATTCCATCAGAAGCTATAACTTCGTATAATGTATGCTATACGAAGTTATCTAGAGCGGCCGCTC
TAGAACTAGTGGATCTAAACGAGTTTTTAAGCAAACTCACTCCCTGACAATAAAAACGCAATTATCTTTA
AATAAATATATTCTATTTATTAACCAAGTAGCTAATATAGCTAAAATCAATTTGTTGCTAACTTAAAACT
AACATAATTATGTATTAGTTATTTACATTCTTTTGGTTGGTTACAACCAAATAAATAATATCACTTTTAA
AAACTTAAGCCAGGAACTGAATAATTTTCTATTTGGCTTTAGTCGACGGTATCGATAAGCTTCTGAATAA
GCCCTCGTAATATATTTTCATGAAGAATTTAGGTCCAAAAAAAAGATGGGCATTAATTCTAGTCATTTAA
AAAATTCTATAGATCAGAGGTTACATGGCC
