>Addgene plasmid #26260 | pXL-BACII-attPGAL4LWL | addgene partial sequence | sequence record 32408 | 26260 with miniwhite-F (TTTGTGACCTGTTCGGAGTGA)
TTTGTTCCTTGTGTAGATGCATCTCAAAAAAATGGTGGGCATAATAGTGTTGTTTATATATATCAAAAAT
AACAACTATAATAATAAGAATACATTTAATTTAGAAAATGCTTGGATTTCACTGGAACTAGAATTCATAA
CTTCGTATAGCATACATTATACGAAGTTATGGATCCCCCGGGCTGCAGGAATTCGATAAAAGTTTTGTTA
CTTTATAGAAGAAATTTTGAGTTTTTGTTTTTTTTAATAAATAAATAAACATAAATAAATTGTTTGTTGA
ATTTATTATTAGTATGTAAGTGTAAATATAATAAAACTTAATATCTATTCAAATTAATAAATAAACCTCG
ATATACAGACCGATAAAACACATGCGTCAATTTTACACATGATTATCTTTAACGTACGTCACAATATGAT
TATCTTTCTAGGGTTAATCTAGCTGCGTGTTCTGCAGCGTGTCGAGCATCTTCATCTGCTCCATCACGCT
GTAAAACACATTTGCACCGCGAGTCTGCCCGTCCTCCACGGGTTCAAAAACGTGAATGAACGAGGCGCGC
TCACTGGCCGTCGTTTTACAACGTCGTGACTGGGAAAACCCTGGCGTTACCCAACTTAATCGCCTTGCAG
CACATCCCCCTTTCGCCAGCTGGCGTAATAGCGAAGAGGCCCGCACCGATCGCCCTTCCCAACAGTTGCG
CAGCCTGAATGGCGAATGGG
[101 nt withheld, positions 721-821]
