>Addgene plasmid #26260 | pXL-BACII-attPGAL4LWL | addgene partial sequence | sequence record 32409 | 26260 with T3
CGGCCGCTGCAGGAATTCGGCTTCGACTAGTACTGACGGACACACCGAAGCCCCGGCGGCAACCCTCAGC
GGATGCCCCGGGGCTTCACGTTTTCCCAGGTCAGAAGCGGTTTTCGGGAGTAGTGCCCCAACTGGGGTAA
CCTTTGAGTTCTCTCAGTTGGGGGCGTAGGGTCGCCGACATGACACAAGGGGTTGTGACCGGGGTGGACA
CGTACGCGGGTGCTTACGACCGTCAGTCGCGCGAGCGCGACTAGTACAAGCCGAATTCGATATCAAGCTT
ACCGAAGTATACACTTAAATTCAGTGCACGTTTGCTTGTTGAGAGGAAAGGTTGTGTGCGGACGAATTTT
TTTTTGAAAACATTAACCCTTACGTGGATCCCGTAAGCAAATAAACAAGCGCAGCTGAACAAGCTAAACA
ATCTGCAGCCCAAGCTTGAAGCAAGCCTCCTGAAAGATGAAGCTACTGTCTTCTATCGAACAAGCATGCG
ATATTTGCCGACTTAAAAAGCTCAAGTGCTCCAAAGAAAAACCGAAGTGCGCCAAGTGTCTGAAGAACAA
CTGGGAGTGTCGCTACTCTCCCAAAACCAAAAGGTCTCCGCTGACTAGGGCACATCTGACAGAAGTGGAA
TCAAGGCTAGAAAGACTGGAACAGCTATTTCTACTGATTTTTCCTCGAGAAGACCTTGACATGATTTTGA
AAATGGATTCTTTACAGGATATAAAAGCATTGTTAACAGGATTATTTGTACAAGATAATGTGAATAAAGA
TGCCGTCACAGATAGATTGGCTTCAGTGGAGACTGATATGCCTCTA
