>Addgene plasmid #26260 | pXL-BACII-attPGAL4LWL | addgene partial sequence | sequence record 32410 | 26260 with Gal4AD-Rev
CTTTGATTAAAATTGGCGCCACCAAACAAAGCAGACGGGGTCAGTGGCACTAATGATTGCAGCTGTTGCT
GTTGCCCTAGAAAAGGCGTGACTGAGCGATGCGAAGGTGTGCTTCTTGGTATTGTCACTGGAGAGTTACG
AGAGGGTGGACGGTTAGATAACAGCTTGACTAGATCACTGAAACTTGCTCCTGATTTCAATGGCACAGGT
GAAGGCCCTACTGAGCCAGGAGAAACATATTTAACACTGATATTGTTGACATTTTCCTCCGGAAGAGTAG
GGTATTGGGCGATAGTTGCAGAACCGACAATATTTTTAATGGCGCTACCATTACTATTGTTATAACTGAT
ATGCGGTAATGGGATTGCACACTGTGATAACAGAAACGGCGCACATACCTCTTCCAGTACTTGAATGTAT
TTTTCACAAGTCTGGATTTTAAAAGTGGCCAGTTTTTTTAATAGCATCAGAACAGTGTTAATTTGTTGTA
ATAATTGTGCGGTCTCGTTATTCTCAGCATTCGATTTTGAGTTTGAGAGTAGAGTCTTTATGGGTACTAG
GACTGCATTGAACAAGTAATAAGAACAATTCCAGGCAAAA
